>Addgene plasmid #90127 | pMElmo2P1gfp | addgene full sequence | sequence record 178589 | Addgene NGS Result
GATCTTCTTGAGATCCTTTTTTTCTGCGCGTAATCTGCTGCTTGCAAACAAAAAAACCACCGCTACCAGC
GGTGGTTTGTTTGCCGGATCAAGAGCTACCAACTCTTTTTCCGAAGGTAACTGGCTTCAGCAGAGCGCAG
ATACCAAATACTGTTCTTCTAGTGTAGCCGTAGTTAGGCCACCACTTCAAGAACTCTGTAGCACCGCCTA
CATACCTCGCTCTGCTAATCCTGTTACCAGTGGCTGCTGCCAGTGGCGATAAGTCGTGTCTTACCGGGTT
GGACTCAAGACGATAGTTACCGGATAAGGCGCAGCGGTCGGGCTGAACGGGGGGTTCGTGCACACAGCCC
AGCTTGGAGCGAACGACCTACACCGAACTGAGATACCTACAGCGTGAGCTATGAGAAAGCGCCACGCTTC
CCGAAGGGAGAAAGGCGGACAGGTATCCGGTAAGCGGCAGGGTCGGAACAGGAGAGCGCACGAGGGAGCT
TCCAGGGGGAAACGCCTGGTATCTTTATAGTCCTGTCGGGTTTCGCCACCTCTGACTTGAGCGTCGATTT
TTGTGATGCTCGTCAGGGGGGCGGAGCCTATGGAAAAACGCCAGCAACGCGGCCTTTTTACGGTTCCTGG
CCTTTTGCTGGCCTTTTGCTCACATGTTCTTTCCTGCGTTATCCCCTGATTCTGTGGATAACCGTATTAC
CGCCTTTGAGTGAGCTGATACCGCTCGCCGCAGCCGAACGACCGAGCGCAGCGAGTCAGTGAGCGAGGAA
GCGGAAGAGCGCCCAATACGCAAACCGCCTCTCCCCGCGCGTTGGCCGATTCATTAATGCAGCTGGCACG
ACAGGTTTCCCGACTGGAAAGCGGGCAGTGAGCGCAACGCAATTAATACGCGTACCGCTAGCCAGGAAGA
GTTTGTAGAAACGCAAAAAGGCCATCCGTCAGGATGGCCTTCTGCTTAGTTTGATGCCTGGCAGTTTATG
GCGGGCGTCCTGCCCGCCACCCTCCGGGCCGTTGCTTCACAACGTTCAAATCCGCTCCCGGCGGATTTGT
CCTACTCAGGAGAGCGTTCACCGACAAACAACAGATAAAACGAAAGGCCCAGTCTTCCGACTGAGCCTTT
CGTTTTATTTGATGCCTGGCAGTTCCCTACTCTCGCGTTAACGCTAGCATGGATGTTTTCCCAGTCACGA
CGTTGTAAAACGACGGCCAGTCTTAAGCTCGGGCCCCAAATAATGATTTTATTTTGACTGATAGTGACCT
GTTCGTTGCAACAAATTGATGAGCAATGCTTTTTTATAATGCCAACTTTGTACAAAAAAGCAGGCTCGCT
ACTGCTCCAGCAAGAGTTCTGAATACATAAAAAAGTAAAATGATTGTTTAACCCTAAAAGCAATTATAAA
ACAATAGGCCTATTTGCCAACAAGACAAAATGTGGAGAGTTCTTTTTAAGGGGTTCATCCAAAAAAAAAT
CTGATTATGTCATTTACTTTTATTGTTGCAAACTGTTGAACACAAACAAAAAGTTGCAATGAATCCTGAA
AACCAGTATTGGCTTCCAAAATAGCCTATTGTTACAGTTTTCTAACATTCCTCACAATAACTTTGTCAAG
AGAACAAAACGAAATGTTTGCCAGCCAAGTTGTTTAACCTCCTCGTTTGGATGCAGCCAGGTATTTGATT
TCTGCCTGACTGACTCCGTGTTTGAGCTCGTGACCCCTTAAGTCACGAGTCGTCGGTGTCGGCTGTATAA
TTGACTGGTGATTCGCGCATGTAGGAGCGCTATTTCCTCTCATTGTCGAGCCGTCGTGAGCAGGAAGTCG
GAAAAGAGCAGAAACTGAGGGGGCAGGGCCATTTAAAAATACCTGCTGCCCTACAATAACGGGACACAGA
GACAGCAGCCCTGCGGGACACTGGCGTGGCGACTTGCAGCGCAAAATGCACCACAAACAAGACGGAGCCT
AAACGCCACATTTATCACGCGCCGGAGAATCGCCACCATGGTGAGCAAGGGCGAGGAGCTGTTCACCGGG
GTGGTGCCCATCCTGGTCGAGCTGGACGGCGACGTAAACGGCCACAAGTTCAGCGTGTCCGGCGAGGGCG
AGGGCGATGCCACCTACGGCAAGCTGACCCTGAAGTTCATCTGCACCACCGGCAAGCTGCCCGTGCCCTG
GCCCACCCTCGTGACCACCCTGACCTACGGCGTGCAGTGCTTCAGCCGCTACCCCGACCACATGAAGCAG
CACGACTTCTTCAAGTCCGCCATGCCCGAAGGCTACGTCCAGGAGCGCACCATCTTCTTCAAGGACGACG
GCAACTACAAGACCCGCGCCGAGGTGAAGTTCGAGGGCGACACCCTGGTGAACCGCATCGAGCTGAAGGG
CATCGACTTCAAGGAGGACGGCAACATCCTGGGGCACAAGCTGGAGTACAACTACAACAGCCACAACGTC
TATATCATGGCCGACAAGCAGAAGAACGGCATCAAGGTGAACTTCAAGATCCGCCACAACATCGAGGACG
GCAGCGTGCAGCTCGCCGACCACTACCAGCAGAACACCCCCATCGGCGACGGCCCCGTGCTGCTGCCCGA
CAACCACTACCTGAGCACCCAGTCCGCCCTGAGCAAAGACCCCAACGAGAAGCGCGATCACATGGTCCTG
CTGGAGTTCGTGACCGCCGCCGGGATCACTCTCGGCATGGACGAGCTGTACAAGTCCGGACTCAGATCTC
GAGCTCAAGCTTCGAATTCTGCAGTCGACGGTACCGCGGGCCCGGGATCCACCGGATCTAGATAACTGAT
ACCCAGCTTTCTTGTACAAAGTTGGCATTATAAGAAAGCATTGCTTATCAATTTGTTGCAACGAACAGGT
CACTATCAGTCAAAATAAAATCATTATTTGCCATCCAGCTGATATCCCCTATAGTGAGTCGTATTACATG
GTCATAGCTGTTTCCTGGCAGCTCTGGCCCGTGTCTCAAAATCTCTGATGTTACATTGCACAAGATAAAA
ATATATCATCATGAACAATAAAACTGTCTGCTTACATAAACAGTAATACAAGGGGTGTTATGAGCCATAT
TCAACGGGAAACGTCGAGGCCGCGATTAAATTCCAACATGGATGCTGATTTATATGGGTATAAATGGGCT
CGCGATAATGTCGGGCAATCAGGTGCGACAATCTATCGCTTGTATGGGAAGCCCGATGCGCCAGAGTTGT
TTCTGAAACATGGCAAAGGTAGCGTTGCCAATGATGTTACAGATGAGATGGTCAGACTAAACTGGCTGAC
GGAATTTATGCCTCTTCCGACCATCAAGCATTTTATCCGTACTCCTGATGATGCATGGTTACTCACCACT
GCGATCCCCGGAAAAACAGCATTCCAGGTATTAGAAGAATATCCTGATTCAGGTGAAAATATTGTTGATG
CGCTGGCAGTGTTCCTGCGCCGGTTGCATTCGATTCCTGTTTGTAATTGTCCTTTTAACAGCGATCGCGT
ATTTCGTCTCGCTCAGGCGCAATCACGAATGAATAACGGTTTGGTTGATGCGAGTGATTTTGATGACGAG
CGTAATGGCTGGCCTGTTGAACAAGTCTGGAAAGAAATGCATAAACTTTTGCCATTCTCACCGGATTCAG
TCGTCACTCATGGTGATTTCTCACTTGATAACCTTATTTTTGACGAGGGGAAATTAATAGGTTGTATTGA
TGTTGGACGAGTCGGAATCGCAGACCGATACCAGGATCTTGCCATCCTATGGAACTGCCTCGGTGAGTTT
TCTCCTTCATTACAGAAACGGCTTTTTCAAAAATATGGTATTGATAATCCTGATATGAATAAATTGCAGT
TTCATTTGATGCTCGATGAGTTTTTCTAATCAGAATTGGTTAATTGGTTGTAACACTGGCAGAGCATTAC
GCTGACTTGACGGGACGGCGCAAGCTCATGACCAAAATCCCTTAACGTGAGTTACGCGTCGTTCCACTGA
GCGTCAGACCCCGTAGAAAAGATCAAAG
Features (pLannotate 1.2.2; 11 found; start..end, strand, type, name):
      8..596     +  rep_origin     ori: high-copy-number ColE1/pMB1/pBR322/pUC origin of replication
    779..871     +  CDS            lacI (fragment): lac repressor; lacI; The lac repressor binds to the lac operator to inhibit transcription in E. coli. This inhibition can be relieved by adding lactose or isopropyl-β-D-thiogalactopyranoside (IPTG).
    926..953     -  terminator     rrnB T2 terminator: transcription terminator T2 from the E. coli rrnB gene
   1085..1128    +  terminator     rrnB T1 terminator: Escherichia coli rrnB; transcription terminator T1 from the E. coli rrnB gene
   1175..1211    -  CDS            lacZα (fragment): LacZα fragment of β-galactosidase; lacZ fragment
   1227..1326    +  protein_bind   attL1: mutant version of attL; recombination site for the Gateway® LR reaction LR Clonase™
   1998..2714    +  CDS            EGFP: EGFP is a basic (constitutively fluorescent) green fluorescent protein published in 1996, derived from Aequorea victoria. It is reported to be a rapidly-maturing weak dimer with moderate acid sensitivity.
   2715..2780    +  misc_feature   MCS: multiple cloning site
   2801..2900    -  protein_bind   attL2: mutant version of attL; recombination site for the Gateway® LR reaction LR Clonase™
   2918..2936    -  promoter       T7 promoter: promoter for bacteriophage T7 RNA polymerase
   3070..3879    +  CDS            KanR: aminoglycoside phosphotransferase; aph(3')-Ia; confers resistance to kanamycin in bacteria or G418 (Geneticin®) in eukaryotes
