[The description below was written by a language model from this plasmid's Addgene catalogue record and pLannotate feature annotations shown in this document.]
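Description:
pMElmo2P1gfp is a Gateway middle-entry clone built on the pENTReGFP2 backbone, a small (about 4.0 kb) plasmid maintained in E. coli. It replicates from a high-copy ColE1/pUC-type origin and is selected with kanamycin through an aminoglycoside phosphotransferase (KanR) gene. Although catalogued as a bacterial expression vector, it functions as a shuttle for recombinational cloning rather than for producing protein in bacteria. The rrnB T1 and T2 terminators upstream of the cassette are standard entry-vector elements that insulate the insert from read-through transcription. The short lacI and lacZα fragments and the T7 promoter outside attL2 appear to be backbone remnants.

The payload lies between the attL1 and attL2 recombination sites. According to the record, it consists of a zebrafish (D. rerio) lmo2 promoter sequence, designated P1, placed by Gibson assembly upstream of an EGFP coding sequence so that the promoter drives the reporter. The promoter itself is not annotated in the feature table, but there is an unannotated stretch of roughly 670 bp between attL1 and the start of EGFP where it presumably resides. EGFP is followed by a short multiple cloning site before attL2, and no polyadenylation signal is annotated within the cassette. One would presumably be supplied by another element in the final assembled construct.

In an LR Clonase reaction, the attL sites allow the lmo2P1:EGFP unit to be transferred into a destination vector, alone or together with other entry clones. The associated work concerns identifying developmentally active endothelial enhancers in zebrafish, which suggests a role as a promoter-reporter module for transgenic reporter assays, though the record does not state the destination vector.
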