Addgene plasmid #90127: pMElmo2P1gfp
Purpose: Gateway Mid-entry clone containing promoter sequence specific for lmo2 driving expression of eGFP
Depositing lab: Nathan Lawson. Depositing organization: University of Massachusetts, Worcester. Publication: Robust Identification of Developmentally Active Endothelial Enhancers in Zebrafish Using FANS-Assisted ATAC-Seq. Quillien A, Abdalla M, Yu J, Ou J, Zhu LJ, Lawson ND. Cell Rep. 2017 Jul 18;20(3):709-720. doi: 10.1016/j.celrep.2017.06.070. PubMed 28723572.
Backbone
  Vector backbone: pENTReGFP2
  Vector type: Bacterial Expression
Growth in bacteria
  Bacterial resistance: Kanamycin, 50 μg/mL
  Growth temperature: 37°C
  Growth strain: DH5alpha
  Copy number: High Copy
Gene/Insert
  Gene/Insert name: lmo2P1Egfp
  Species: D. rerio (zebrafish)
  Entrez Gene: lmo2 (a.k.a. wu:fc83a08, zgc:111930)
  Tag / fusion protein: EGFP (C terminal on insert)
  Cloning method: Gibson Cloning
Terms and licenses: Academic/Nonprofit Terms; Industry Terms: Not Available to Industry
How to cite: pMElmo2P1gfp was a gift from Nathan Lawson (Addgene plasmid # 90127 ; http://n2t.net/addgene:90127 ; RRID:Addgene_90127)
